>Addgene plasmid #13421 | pAC-Kan-alphaGal4 | depositor full sequence | sequence record 7622 | Author sequence
CCATGGCTGATCCTCCGGCGTTCAGCCTGTGCCACAGCCGACAGGATGGTGACCACCATTTGCCCCATAT
CACCGTCGGTACTGATCCCGTCGTCAATAAACCGAACCGCTACACCCTGAGCATCAAACTCTTTTATCAG
TTGGATCATGTCGGCGGTGTCGCGGCCAAGACGGTCGAGCTTCTTCACCAGAATGACATCACCTTCCTCC
ACCTTCATCCTCAGCAAATCCAGCCCTTCCCGATCTGTTGAACTGCCGGATGCCTTGTCGGTAAAGATGC
GGTTAGCTTTTACCCCTGCATCTTTGAGCGCTGAGGTCTGCCTCGTGAAGAAGGTGTTGCTGACTCATAC
CAGGCCTGAATCGCCCCATCATCCAGCCAGAAAGTGAGGGAGCCACGGTTGATGAGAGCTTTGTTGTAGG
TGGACCAGTTGGTGATTTTGAACTTTTGCTTTGCCACGGAACGGTCTGCGTTGTCGGGAAGATGCGTGAT
CTGATCCTTCAACTCAGCAAAAGTTCGATTTATTCAACAAAGCCGCCGTCCCGTCAAGTCAGCGTAATGC
TCTGCCAGTGTTACAACCAATTAACCAATTCTGATTAGAAAAACTCATCGAGCATCAAATGAAACTGCAA
TTTATTCATATCAGGATTATCAATACCATATTTTTGAAAAAGCCGTTTCTGTAATGAAGGAGAAAACTCA
CCGAGGCAGTTCCATAGGATGGCAAGATCCTGGTATCGGTCTGCGATTCCGACTCGTCCAACATCAATAC
AACCTATTAATTTCCCCTCGTCAAAAATAAGGTTATCAAGTGAGAAATCACCATGAGTGACGACTGAATC
CGGTGAGAATGGCAAAAGCTTATGCATTTCTTTCCAGACTTGTTCAACAGGCCAGCCATTACGCTCGTCA
TCAAAATCACTCGCATCAACCAAACCGTTATTCATTCGTGATTGCGCCTGAGCGAGACGAAATACGCGAT
CGCTGTTAAAAGGACAATTACAAACAGGAATCGAATGCAACCGGCGCAGGAACACTGCCAGCGCATCAAC
AATATTTTCACCTGAATCAGGATATTCTTCTAATACCTGGAATGCTGTTTTCCCGGGGATCGCAGTGGTG
AGTAACCATGCATCATCAGGAGTACGGATAAAATGCTTGATGGTCGGAAGAGGCATAAATTCCGTCAGCC
AGTTTAGTCTGACCATCTCATCTGTAACATCATTGGCAACGCTACCTTTGCCATGTTTCAGAAACAACTC
TGGCGCATCGGGCTTCCCATACAATCGATAGATTGTCGCACCTGATTGCCCGACATTATCGCGAGCCCAT
TTATACCCATATAAATCAGCATCCATGTTGGAATTTAATCGCGGCCTCGAGCAAGACGTTTCCCGTTGAA
TATGGCTCATAACACCCCTTGTATTACTGTTTATGTAAGCAGACAGTTTTATTGTTCATGATGATATATT
TTTATCTTGTGCAATGTAACATCAGAGATTTTGAGACACAACGTGGCTTTGTTGAATAAATCGAACTTTT
GCTGAGTTGAAGGATCAGATCACGCATCTTCCCGACAACGCAGACCGTTCCGTGGCAAAGCAAAAGTTCA
AAATCACCAACTGGTCCACCTACAACAAAGCTCTCATCAACCGTGGCTCCCTCACTTTCTGGCTGGATGA
TGGGGCGATTCAGGCCTGGTATGAGTCAGCAACACCTTCTTCACGAGGCAGACCTCAGCGCTAGCGGAGT
GTATACTGGCTTACTATGTTGGCACTGATGAGGGTGTCAGTGAAGTGCTTCATGTGGCAGGAGAAAAAAG
GCTGCACCGGTGCGTCAGCAGAATATGTGATACAGGATATATTCCGCTTCCTCGCTCACTGACTCGCTAC
GCTCGGTCGTTCGACTGCGGCGAGCGGAAATGGCTTACGAACGGGGCGGAGATTTCCTGGAAGATGCCAG
GAAGATACTTAACAGGGAAGTGAGAGGGCCGCGGCAAAGCCGTTTTTCCATAGGCTCCGCCCCCCTGACA
AGCATCACGAAATCTGACGCTCAAATCAGTGGTGGCGAAACCCGACAGGACTATAAAGATACCAGGCGTT
TCCCCCTGGCGGCTCCCTCGTGCGCTCTCCTGTTCCTGCCTTTCGGTTTACCGGTGTCATTCCGCTGTTA
TGGCCGCGTTTGTCTCATTCCACGCCTGACACTCAGTTCCGGGTAGGCAGTTCGCTCCAAGCTGGACTGT
ATGCACGAACCCCCCGTTCAGTCCGACCGCTGCGCCTTATCCGGTAACTATCGTCTTGAGTCCAACCCGG
AAAGACATGCAAAAGCACCACTGGCAGCAGCCACTGGTAATTGATTTAGAGGAGTTAGTCTTGAAGTCAT
GCGCCGGTTAAGGCTAAACTGAAAGGACAAGTTTTGGTGACTGCGCTCCTCCAAGCCAGTTACCTCGGTT
CAAAGAGTTGGTAGCTCAGAGAACCTTCGAAAAACCGCCCTGCAAGGCGGTTTTTTCGTTTTCAGAGCAA
GAGATTACGCGCAGACCAAAACGATCTCAAGAAGATCATCTTATTAATCAGATAAAATATTTCTAGATTT
CAGTGCAATTTATCTCTTCAAATGTAGCACCTGAAGTCAGCCCCATACGATATAAGTTGTAATTCTCATG
TTTGACAGCTTATCATCGATAAGCTGGACGTCTAAGAAACCATTATTATCATGACATTAACCTATAAAAA
TAGGCGTATCACGAGGCCCTTTGGATAACCAGAAGCAATAAAAAATCAAATCGGATTTCACTATATAATC
TCACTTTATCTAAGATGAATCCGATGGAAGCATCCTGTTTTCTCTCAATTTTTTTATCTAAAACCCAGCG
TTCGATGCTTCTTTGAGCGAACGATCAAAAATAAGTGCCTTCCCATCAAAAAAATATTGACAACATAAAA
AACTTTGTGTTATACTTGTAACGCTACATGGAGATTAACTCAATCTAGCTAGAGAGGCTTTACACTTTAT
GCTTCCGGCTCGTATAATGTGTGGAATTGTGAGCGGATAACAATTTCACACAGGAAACAGCTATGACCAT
GATTACGGATTCACTGGAACTCTAGACCAAAGAGAGGACACAATGCAGGGTTCTGTGACAGAGTTTCTAA
AACCGCGCCTGGTTGATATCGAGCAAGTGAGTTCGACGCACGCCAAGGTGACCCTTGAGCCTTTAGAGCG
TGGCTTTGGCCATACTCTGGGTAACGCACTGCGCCGTATTCTGCTCTCATCGATGCCGGGTTGCGCGGTG
ACCGAGGTTGAGATTGATGGTGTACTACATGAGTACAGCACCAAAGAAGGCGTTCAGGAAGATATCCTGG
AAATCCTGCTCAACCTGAAAGGGCTGGCGGTGAGAGTTCAGGGCAAAGATGAAGTTATTCTTACCTTGAA
TAAATCTGGCATTGGCCCTGTGACTGCAGCCGATATCACCCACGACGGTGATGTCGAAATCGTCAAGCCG
CAGCACGTGATCTGCCACCTGACCGATGAGAACGCGTCTATTAGCATGCGTATCAAAGTTCAGCGCGGTC
GTGGTTATGTGCCGGCTTCTACCCGAATTCATTCGGAAGAAGATGAGCGCCCAATCGGCCGTCTGCTGGT
CGACGCATGCTACAGCCCTGTGGAGCGTATTGCCTACAATGTTGAAGCAGCGCGTGTAGAACAGCGTACC
GACCTGGACAAGCTGGTCATCGAAATGGAAACCAACGGCACAATCGATCCTGAAGAGGCGATTCGTCGTG
CGGCAACCATTCTGGCTGAACAACTGGAAGCTTTCGTTGACTTACGTGATGTACGTCAGCCTGAAGTGAA
AGAAGAGAAACCAGAGGCGGCCGCAGAATCAAGGCTAGAAAGACTGGAACAGCTATTTCTACTGATTTTT
CCTCGAGAAGACCTTGACATGATTTTGAAAATGGATTCTTTACAGGATATAAAAGCATTGTTAACAGGAT
TATTTTGACCTAGGATCTGCATCGCAGGATGCTGCTGGCTACCCTGTGGAACACCTACATCTGTATTAAC
GAAGCGCTAACCGTTTTTATCAGGCTCTGGGAGGCAGAATAAATGATCATATCGTCAATTATTACCTCCA
CGGGGAGAGCCTGAGCAAACTGGCCTCAGGCATTTGAGAAGCACACGGTCACACTGCTTCCGGTAGTCAA
TAAACCGGTAAACCAGCAATAGACATAAGCGGCTATTTAACGACCCTGCCCTGAACCGACGACCGGGTCG
AATTTGCTTTCGAATTTCTGCCATTCATCCGCTTATTATCACTTATTCAGGCGTAGCACCAGGCGTTTAA
GGGCACCAATAACTGCCTTAAAAAAATTACGCCCCGCCCTGCCACTCATCGCAGTACTGTTGTAATTCAT
TAAGCATTCTGCCGACATGGAAGCCATCACAGACGGCATGATGAACCTGAATCGCCAGCGGCATCAGCAC
CTTGTCGCCTTGCGTATAATATTTGC
Features (pLannotate 1.2.2; 14 found; start..end, strand, type, name):
      9..320     -  CDS            tnpR (fragment): TNR3_ECOLX - Experimental evidence at protein level: Swiss-Prot protein existence level 1. Resolvase catalyzes the resolution (a site-specific recombination) of the cointegrated replicon to yield the final transposition products. From Escherichia coli.
    308..454     -  CDS            TRA2_ECOLX (fragment): Protein predicted: Swiss-Prot protein existence level 4. Required for transposition of transposon Tn903. From Escherichia coli.
    595..1410    -  CDS            KanR: aminoglycoside phosphotransferase; aph(3')-Ia; confers resistance to kanamycin in bacteria or G418 (Geneticin®) in eukaryotes
   1737..1763    +  misc_feature   bom (fragment): basis of mobility region from pBR322
   1862..1917    -  rep_origin     RSF ori (fragment): Plasmids containing the RSF 1030 origin of replication can be propagated in E. coli cells that contain additional plasmids with compatible origins.
   2005..2550    -  rep_origin     p15A ori: Plasmids containing the medium-copy-number p15A origin of replication can be propagated in E. coli cells that contain a second plasmid with the ColE1 origin.
   2662..2685    +  promoter       tet promoter (fragment): E. coli promoter for tetracycline efflux protein gene
   2999..3029    +  promoter       lac UV5 promoter: E. coli lac promoter with an "up" mutation
   3037..3053    +  protein_bind   lac operator: The lac repressor binds to the lac operator to inhibit transcription in E. coli. This inhibition can be relieved by adding lactose or isopropyl-β-D-thiogalactopyranoside (IPTG). lac repressor encoded by lacI
   3073..3097    +  CDS            lacZα (fragment): LacZα fragment of β-galactosidase; lacZ fragment
   3123..3866    +  CDS            rpoA (fragment): RPOA_ECO24 - Experimental evidence at protein level: Swiss-Prot protein existence level 1. DNA-dependent RNA polymerase catalyzes the transcription of DNA into RNA using the four ribonucleoside triphosphates as substrates. From Escherichia coli O139:H28 (strain E24377A / ETEC).
   3876..3995    +  CDS            GAL4 DNA binding domain (fragment): DNA binding domain of the GAL4 transcriptional activator; Saccharomyces cerevisiae GAL4 (truncated)
   4004..4069    +  CDS            YPB2_ECOLX (fragment): Protein predicted: Swiss-Prot protein existence level 4. From Escherichia coli.
   4367..6       -  CDS            CmR (fragment) (across the origin): chloramphenicol acetyltransferase; cat; confers resistance to chloramphenicol
