[The description below was written by a language model from this plasmid's Addgene catalogue record and pLannotate feature annotations shown in this document.]
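Description:
pAC-Kan-alphaGal4 is a low-copy bacterial expression plasmid built on the pACLU-Kan backbone, about 4.5 kb in the depositor's full sequence. It replicates from a p15A origin, which is compatible with ColE1-type plasmids and so allows it to coexist with other plasmids in the same E. coli cell. Selection is by kanamycin through an aph(3')-Ia (KanR) gene. The feature table also picks up fragments of a chloramphenicol acetyltransferase gene, Tn3 resolvase, a Tn903 transposition protein, a tet promoter and a bom site. These appear to be non-functional remnants of the vector's construction history, consistent with a pACYC-style parent in which a kanamycin cassette displaced chloramphenicol resistance.

The payload is a roughly 900 bp hybrid open reading frame driven by the strong lacUV5 promoter with an adjacent lac operator. It encodes residues 1–248 of the E. coli RNA polymerase alpha subunit (rpoA) fused to residues 58–97 of yeast Gal4. The annotation software labels the Gal4 segment as part of the DNA-binding domain entry, but here only this short fragment is present. Because the promoter is strong, the depositor specifies a host carrying the lacIq allele so that lac repressor keeps expression in check. Expression would then be inducible via the operator.

The associated publication concerns standardized reagents for engineering zinc finger nucleases by modular assembly. In that setting, an alpha–Gal4 fusion is the kind of component used in bacterial two-hybrid reporter assays, where the Gal4 fragment on RNA polymerase contacts a partner domain fused to a DNA-binding protein, so that target-site binding activates a reporter. The record itself does not spell out this assay role or name the partner plasmids.
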