Addgene plasmid #13421: pAC-Kan-alphaGal4
Depositing lab: Keith Joung. Depositing organization: Massachusetts General Hospital. Publication: Standardized reagents and protocols for engineering zinc finger nucleases by modular assembly. Wright DA, Thibodeau-Beganny S, Sander JD, Winfrey RJ, Hirsh AS, Eichtinger M, Fu F, Porteus MH, Dobbs D, Voytas DF, Joung JK. Nat Protoc. 2006;1(3):1637-52. doi: 10.1038/nprot.2006.259 PubMed 17406455.
Backbone
  Vector backbone: pACLU-Kan
  Backbone size w/o insert (bp): 3600
  Vector type: Bacterial Expression
Growth in bacteria
  Bacterial resistance: Kanamycin, 50 μg/mL
  Growth temperature: 37°C
  Growth strain: XL1 Blue
  Growth instructions: Needs strain with lacIq
  Copy number: Low Copy
Gene/Insert
  Gene/Insert name: RNAP alpha-Gal4
  Insert size (bp): 900
  Cloning method: Restriction Enzyme
  Sequencing primers: 5′ AGA GCC TGA TAA AAA CGG TTA GCG
Terms and licenses: Academic/Nonprofit Terms; Industry Terms: Not Available to Industry
Depositor comments: Expresses E. coli RNAP alpha subunit aa 1-248 fused to yeast Gal4 aa 58-97. This plasmid requires a bacterial strain, such as XL1 Blue, that expresses the lacIq allele of lac repressor. This ensures repression of the strong lacUV5 promoter.
How to cite: pAC-Kan-alphaGal4 was a gift from Keith Joung (Addgene plasmid # 13421 ; http://n2t.net/addgene:13421 ; RRID:Addgene_13421)
