>Addgene plasmid #13421 | pAC-Kan-alphaGal4 | addgene partial sequence | sequence record 19798 | 13421 with pACLU (AGAGCCTGATAAAAACGGTTAGCG)
GATCCTAGGTCAAAATAATCCTGTTAACAATGCTTTTATATCCTGTAAAGAATCCATTTTCAAAATCATG
TCAAGGTCTTCTCGAGGAAAAATCAGTAGAAATAGCTGTTCCAGTCTTTCTAGCCTTGATTCTGCGGCCG
CCTCTGGTTTCTCTTCTTTCACTTCAGGCTGACGTACATCACGTAAGTCAACGAAAGCTTCCAGTTGTTC
AGCCAGAATGGTTGCCGCACGACGAATCGCCTCTTCAGGATCGATTGTGCCGTTGGTTTCCATTTCGATG
ACCAGCTTGTCCAGGTCGGTACGCTGTTCTACACGCGCTGCTTCAACATTGTAGGCAATACGCTCCACAG
GGCTGTAGCATGCGTCGACCAGCAGACGGCCGATTGGGCGCTCATCTTCTTCCGAATGAATTCGGGTAGA
AGCCGGCACATAACCACGACCGCGCTGAACTTTGATACGCATGCTAATAGACGCGTTCTCATCGGTCAGG
TGGCAGATCACGTGCTGCGGCTTGACGATTTCGACATCACCGTCGTGGGTGATATCGGCTGCAGTCACAG
GGCCAATGCCAGATTTATTCAAGGTAAGAATAACTTCATCTTTGCCCTGAACTCTCACCGCCAGCCCTTT
CAGGTTGAGCAGGATTTCCAGGATATCTTCCTGAACGCCTTCTTTGGTGCTGTACTCATGTAGTACACCA
TCAATCTCAACCTCGGTCACCGCGCAACCCGGCATCGATGAGAGCAGAATACGGCGCAGTGCGTTACCCA
GAGTATGGCCAAAGCCACGCTCTAAAGGCTCAAGGGTCACCTTGGCGTGCGTCG
